LOCUS       Exported 6497 bp ds-DNA circular SYN 12-MAY-2021
DEFINITION  Visualization of ER in mammalian cells using mGold .
ACCESSION   .
VERSION     .
KEYWORDS    pCMV-mGold-Calnexin-N-14
SOURCE      synthetic DNA construct
  ORGANISM  synthetic DNA construct
REFERENCE   1 (bases 1 to 6497)
  AUTHORS   Lee J, Liu Z, Suzuki PH, Ahrens JF, Lai S, Lu X, Guan S, St-Pierre F
  TITLE     Versatile phenotype-activated cell sorting.
  JOURNAL   Sci Adv. 2020 Oct 23;6(43). pii: 6/43/eabb7438. doi:
            10.1126/sciadv.abb7438. Print 2020 Oct.
  PUBMED    33097540
REFERENCE   2 (bases 1 to 6497)
  AUTHORS   .
  TITLE     Direct Submission
  JOURNAL   Exported May 12, 2021 from SnapGene Server 1.1.58
            http://www.snapgene.com
FEATURES             Location/Qualifiers
     source          1..6497
                     /organism="synthetic DNA construct"
                     /mol_type="other DNA"
     enhancer        76..379
                     /label=CMV enhancer
                     /note="human cytomegalovirus immediate early enhancer"
     promoter        380..583
                     /label=CMV promoter
                     /note="human cytomegalovirus (CMV) immediate early
                     promoter"
     primer_bind     534..554
                     /label=CMV-F
                     /note="Human CMV immediate early promoter, forward primer"
     regulatory      2452..2461
                     /regulatory_class="other"
                     /note="vertebrate consensus sequence for strong initiation
                     of translation (Kozak, 1987)"
     CDS             2458..3177
                     /codon_start=1
                     /product="photostable derivative of mVenus (Lee et al.,
                     2020)"
                     /label=mGold
                     /note="mammalian codon-optimized"
                     /translation="MVSKGEELFTGVVPILVELDGDVNGHKFSVSGEGEGDATYGKLTL
                     KFICTTGKLPVPWPTLVTSLGYGLQCFARYPDHMKQHDFFKSAMPEGYVQERTIFFKDD
                     GNYKTRAEVKFEGDTLVNRIELKGIDFKEDGNILGHKLEYNYNSHNVYITADKQKNGIK
                     ANFKIRHNIEDGGVQLADHYQQNTPIGDGPVLLPDNHYLSYQSKLSKDPNEKRDHMVLL
                     EFVTAAGITLGMDELYK"
     primer_bind     complement(2503..2524)
                     /label=EGFP-N
                     /note="EGFP, reverse primer"
     primer_bind     complement(2764..2783)
                     /label=EXFP-R
                     /note="For distinguishing EGFP variants, reverse primer"
     primer_bind     3111..3132
                     /label=EGFP-C
                     /note="EGFP, forward primer"
     polyA_signal    3300..3421
                     /label=SV40 poly(A) signal
                     /note="SV40 polyadenylation signal"
     primer_bind     complement(3337..3356)
                     /label=SV40pA-R
                     /note="SV40 polyA, reverse primer"
     primer_bind     3391..3410
                     /label=EBV-rev
                     /note="SV40 polyA terminator, reverse primer"
     rep_origin      complement(3428..3883)
                     /direction=LEFT
                     /label=f1 ori
                     /note="f1 bacteriophage origin of replication; arrow
                     indicates direction of (+) strand synthesis"
     primer_bind     complement(3565..3586)
                     /label=F1ori-F
                     /note="F1 origin, forward primer"
     primer_bind     3777..3796
                     /label=F1ori-R
                     /note="F1 origin, reverse primer"
     promoter        3910..4014
                     /gene="bla"
                     /label=AmpR promoter
     promoter        4016..4373
                     /label=SV40 promoter
                     /note="SV40 enhancer and early promoter"
     primer_bind     complement(4039..4059)
                     /label=pBABE 3'
                     /note="SV40 enhancer, reverse primer for pBABE vectors"
     rep_origin      4224..4359
                     /label=SV40 ori
                     /note="SV40 origin of replication"
     primer_bind     4286..4305
                     /label=SV40pro-F
                     /note="SV40 promoter/origin, forward primer"
     CDS             4408..5202
                     /codon_start=1
                     /gene="aph(3')-II (or nptII)"
                     /product="aminoglycoside phosphotransferase from Tn5"
                     /label=NeoR/KanR
                     /note="confers resistance to neomycin, kanamycin, and G418
                     (Geneticin(R))"
                     /translation="MIEQDGLHAGSPAAWVERLFGYDWAQQTIGCSDAAVFRLSAQGRP
                     VLFVKTDLSGALNELQDEAARLSWLATTGVPCAAVLDVVTEAGRDWLLLGEVPGQDLLS
                     SHLAPAEKVSIMADAMRRLHTLDPATCPFDHQAKHRIERARTRMEAGLVDQDDLDEEHQ
                     GLAPAELFARLKASMPDGEDLVVTHGDACLPNIMVENGRFSGFIDCGRLGVADRYQDIA
                     LATRDIAEELGGEWADRFLVLYGIAAPDSQRIAFYRLLDEFF"
     primer_bind     complement(4462..4481)
                     /label=Neo-R
                     /note="Neomycin resistance gene, reverse primer"
     primer_bind     5072..5091
                     /label=Neo-F
                     /note="Neomycin resistance gene, forward primer"
     primer_bind     complement(5390..5409)
                     /label=TK-pA-R
                     /note="Thymidine kinase polyA, reverse primer"
     polyA_signal    5434..5481
                     /label=HSV TK poly(A) signal
                     /note="herpes simplex virus thymidine kinase
                     polyadenylation signal (Cole and Stacy, 1985)"
     rep_origin      5810..6398
                     /direction=RIGHT
                     /label=ori
                     /note="high-copy-number ColE1/pMB1/pBR322/pUC origin of
                     replication"
     primer_bind     6299..6318
                     /label=pBR322ori-F
                     /note="pBR322 origin, forward primer"
ORIGIN
        1 attaccgcca tgcattagtt attaatagta atcaattacg gggtcattag ttcatagccc
       61 atatatggag ttccgcgtta cataacttac ggtaaatggc ccgcctggct gaccgcccaa
      121 cgacccccgc ccattgacgt caataatgac gtatgttccc atagtaacgc caatagggac
      181 tttccattga cgtcaatggg tggagtattt acggtaaact gcccacttgg cagtacatca
      241 agtgtatcat atgccaagta cgccccctat tgacgtcaat gacggtaaat ggcccgcctg
      301 gcattatgcc cagtacatga ccttatggga ctttcctact tggcagtaca tctacgtatt
      361 agtcatcgct attaccatgg tgatgcggtt ttggcagtac atcaatgggc gtggatagcg
      421 gtttgactca cggggatttc caagtctcca ccccattgac gtcaatggga gtttgttttg
      481 gcaccaaaat caacgggact ttccaaaatg tcgtaacaac tccgccccat tgacgcaaat
      541 gggcggtagg cgtgtacggt gggaggtcta tataagcaga gctggtttag tgaaccgtca
      601 gatccgctag cgctaccgga ctcagatctc gagaccgcca tggaagggaa gtggttgctg
      661 tgtatgttac tggtgcttgg aactgctatt gttgaggctc atgatggaca tgatgatgat
      721 gtgattgata ttgaggatga ccttgacgat gtcattgaag aggtagaaga ctcaaaacca
      781 gataccactg ctcctccttc atctcccaag gttacttaca aagctccagt tccaacaggg
      841 gaagtatatt ttgctgattc ttttgacaga ggaactctgt cagggtggat tttatccaaa
      901 gccaagaaag acgataccga tgatgaaatt gccaaatatg atggaaagtg ggaggtagag
      961 gaaatgaagg agtcaaagct tccaggtgat aaaggacttg tgttgatgtc tcgggccaag
     1021 catcatgcca tctctgctaa actgaacaag cccttcctgt ttgacaccaa gcctctcatt
     1081 gttcagtatg aggttaattt ccaaaatgga atagaatgtg gtggtgccta tgtgaaactg
     1141 ctttctaaaa caccagaact caacctggat cagttccatg acaagacccc ttatacgatt
     1201 atgtttggtc cagataaatg tggagaggac tataaactgc acttcatctt ccgacacaaa
     1261 aaccccaaaa cgggtatcta tgaagaaaaa catgctaaga ggccagatgc agatctgaag
     1321 acctatttta ctgataagaa aacacatctt tacacactaa tcttgaatcc agataatagt
     1381 tttgaaatac tggttgacca atctgtggtg aatagtggaa atctgctcaa tgacatgact
     1441 cctcctgtaa atccttcacg tgaaattgag gacccagaag accggaagcc cgaggattgg
     1501 gatgaaagac caaaaatccc agatccagaa gctgtcaagc cagatgactg ggatgaagat
     1561 gcccctgcta agattccaga tgaagaggcc acaaaacccg aaggctggtt agatgatgag
     1621 cctgagtacg tacctgatcc agacgcagag aaacctgagg attgggatga agacatggat
     1681 ggagaatggg aggctcctca gattgccaac cctagatgtg agtcagctcc tggatgtggt
     1741 gtctggcagc gacctgtgat tgacaacccc aattataaag gcaaatggaa gcctcctatg
     1801 attgacaatc ccagttacca gggaatctgg aaacccagga aaataccaaa tccagatttc
     1861 tttgaagatc tggaaccttt cagaatgact ccttttagtg ctattggttt ggagctgtgg
     1921 tccatgacct ctgacatttt ttttgacaac tttatcattt gtgctgatcg aagaatagtt
     1981 gatgattggg ccaatgatgg atggggcctg aagaaagctg ctgatggggc tgctgagcca
     2041 ggcgttgtgg ggcagatgaa cgaggcagct gaagagcgcc cgtggctgtg ggtagtctat
     2101 attctaactg tagcccttcc tgtgttcctg gttatcctct tctgctgttc tggaaagaaa
     2161 cagaccagtg gtatggagta taagaaaact gatgcacctc aaccggatgt gaaggaagag
     2221 gaagaagaga aggaagagga aaaggacaag ggagatgagg aggaggaagg agaagagaaa
     2281 cttgaagaga aacagaaaag tgatgctgaa gaagatggtg gcactgtcag tcaagaggag
     2341 gaagacagaa aacctaaagc agaggaggat gaaattttga acagatcacc aagaaacaga
     2401 aagccacgaa gagagggggg tgcgtcaggc ggcagcggat ctggaccggt cgccaccatg
     2461 gtgagcaagg gcgaggagct gttcaccggg gtggtgccca tcctggtcga gctggacggc
     2521 gacgtaaacg gccacaagtt cagcgtgtcc ggcgagggcg agggcgatgc cacctacggc
     2581 aagctgaccc tgaagttcat ctgcaccacc ggcaagctgc ccgtgccctg gcccaccctc
     2641 gtgaccagcc tgggctacgg cctgcagtgc ttcgcccgct accccgacca catgaagcag
     2701 cacgacttct tcaagtccgc catgcccgaa ggctacgtcc aggagcgcac catcttcttc
     2761 aaggacgacg gcaactacaa gacccgcgcc gaggtgaagt tcgagggcga caccctggtg
     2821 aaccgcatcg agctgaaggg catcgacttc aaggaggacg gcaacatcct ggggcacaag
     2881 ctggagtaca actacaacag ccacaacgtc tatatcaccg ccgacaagca gaagaacggc
     2941 atcaaggcca acttcaagat ccgccacaac atcgaggacg gcggcgtgca gctcgccgac
     3001 cactaccagc agaacacccc catcggcgac ggccccgtgc tgctgcccga caaccactac
     3061 ctgagctacc agtccaagct gagcaaagac cccaacgaga agcgcgatca catggtcctg
     3121 ctggagttcg tgaccgccgc cgggatcact ctcggcatgg acgagctgta caagtaaagc
     3181 ggccgcgact ctagatcata atcagccata ccacatttgt agaggtttta cttgctttaa
     3241 aaaacctccc acacctcccc ctgaacctga aacataaaat gaatgcaatt gttgttgtta
     3301 acttgtttat tgcagcttat aatggttaca aataaagcaa tagcatcaca aatttcacaa
     3361 ataaagcatt tttttcactg cattctagtt gtggtttgtc caaactcatc aatgtatctt
     3421 aaggcgtaaa ttgtaagcgt taatattttg ttaaaattcg cgttaaattt ttgttaaatc
     3481 agctcatttt ttaaccaata ggccgaaatc ggcaaaatcc cttataaatc aaaagaatag
     3541 accgagatag ggttgagtgt tgttccagtt tggaacaaga gtccactatt aaagaacgtg
     3601 gactccaacg tcaaaggnnn nnnnnnnnnn nnnnnnnnnn nnnnnnnnnn nnnnnnnnnn
     3661 nnnnnntnnn nnnnnnnnnn nnnnnnnnnn nnnnnnnnnn nnnnnnnnnn nnnnnnnnnn
     3721 nnnnnnnnnn nnnnnnnnnn nnnnnnnnnn nnnnnnnngn nnnnnnnnnn nnnnnnnnnn
     3781 nnnnnnnnnn nnnnnnnnnn nnnnnnnnnn nnnnnnnnnn nnnnnnnnnn nnnnnnnnnn
     3841 nnnnnnnnnn nnnnnnnnnn nnnnnnnnnn nnnnnnnnnn nnncaggtgg cacttttcgg
     3901 ggaaatgtgc gcggaacccc tatttgttta tttttctaaa tacattcaaa tatgtatccg
     3961 ctcatgagac aataaccctg ataaatgctt caataatatt gaaaaaggaa gagtcctgag
     4021 gcggaaagaa ccagctgtgg aatgtgtgtc agttagggtg tggaaagtcc ccaggctccc
     4081 cagcaggcag aagtatgcaa agcatgcatc tcaattagtc agcaaccagg tgtggaaagt
     4141 ccccaggctc cccagcaggc agaagtatgc aaagcatgca tctcaattag tcagcaacca
     4201 tagtcccgcc cctaactccg cccatcccgc ccctaactcc gcccagttcc gcccattctc
     4261 cgccccatgg ctgactaatt ttttttattt atgcagaggc cgaggccgcc tcggcctctg
     4321 agctattcca gaagtagtga ggaggctttt ttggaggcct aggcttttgc aaagatcgat
     4381 caagagacag gatgaggatc gtttcgcatg attgaacaag atggattgca cgcaggttct
     4441 ccggccgctt gggtggagag gctattcggc tatgactggg cacaacagac aatcggctgc
     4501 tctgatgccg ccgtgttccg gctgtcagcg caggggcgcc cggttctttt tgtcaagacc
     4561 gacctgtccg gtgccctgaa tgaactgcaa gacgaggcag cgcggctatc gtggctggcc
     4621 acgacgggcg ttccttgcgc agctgtgctc gacgttgtca ctgaagcggg aagggactgg
     4681 ctgctattgg gcgaagtgcc ggggcaggat ctcctgtcat ctcaccttgc tcctgccgag
     4741 aaagtatcca tcatggctga tgcaatgcgg cggctgcata cgcttgatcc ggctacctgc
     4801 ccattcgacc accaagcgaa acatcgcatc gagcgagcac gtactcggat ggaagccggt
     4861 cttgtcgatc aggatgatct ggacgaagag catcaggggc tcgcgccagc cgaactgttc
     4921 gccaggctca aggcgagcat gcccgacggc gaggatctcg tcgtgaccca tggcgatgcc
     4981 tgcttgccga atatcatggt ggaaaatggc cgcttttctg gattcatcga ctgtggccgg
     5041 ctgggtgtgg cggaccgcta tcaggacata gcgttggcta cccgtgatat tgctgaagag
     5101 cttggcggcg aatgggctga ccgcttcctc gtgctttacg gtatcgccgc tcccgattcg
     5161 cagcgcatcg ccttctatcg ccttcttgac gagttcttct gagcgggact ctggggttcg
     5221 aaatgaccga ccaagcgacg cccaacctgc catcacgaga tttcgattcc accgccgcct
     5281 tctatgaaag gttgggcttc ggaatcgttt tccgggacgc cggctggatg atcctccagc
     5341 gcggggatct catgctggag ttcttcgccc accctagggg gaggctaact gaaacacgga
     5401 aggagacaat accggaagga acccgcgcta tgacggcaat aaaaagacag aataaaacgc
     5461 acggtgttgg gtcgtttgtt cataaacgcg gggttcggtc ccagggctgg cactctgtcg
     5521 ataccccacc gagaccccat tggggccaat acgcccgcgt ttcttccttt tccccacccc
     5581 accccccaag ttcgggtgaa ggcccagggc tcgcagccaa cgtcggggcg gcaggccctg
     5641 ccatagcctc aggttactca tatatacttt agattgattt aaaacttcat ttttaattta
     5701 aaaggatcta ggtgaagatc ctttttgata atctcatgac caaaatccct taacgtgagt
     5761 tttcgttcca ctgagcgtca gaccccgtag aaaagatcaa aggatcttct tgagatcctt
     5821 tttttctgcg cgtaatctgc tgcttgcaaa caaaaaaacc accgctacca gcggtggttt
     5881 gtttgccgga tcaagagcta ccaactcttt ttccgaaggt aactggcttc agcagagcgc
     5941 agataccaaa tactgttctt ctagtgtagc cgtagttagg ccaccacttc aagaactctg
     6001 tagcaccgcc tacatacctc gctctgctaa tcctgttacc agtggctgct gccagtggcg
     6061 ataagtcgtg tcttaccggg ttggactcaa gacgatagtt accggataag gcgcagcggt
     6121 cgggctgaac ggggggttcg tgcacacagc ccagcttgga gcgaacgacc tacaccgaac
     6181 tgagatacct acagcgtgag ctatgagaaa gcgccacgct tcccgaaggg agaaaggcgg
     6241 acaggtatcc ggtaagcggc agggtcggaa caggagagcg cacgagggag cttccagggg
     6301 gaaacgcctg gtatctttat agtcctgtcg ggtttcgcca cctctgactt gagcgtcgat
     6361 ttttgtgatg ctcgtcaggg gggcggagcc tatggaaaaa cgccagcaac gcggcctttt
     6421 tacggttcct ggccttttgc tggccttttg ctcacatgtt ctttcctgcg ttatcccctg
     6481 attctgtgga taaccgt
//
